>Addgene plasmid #205460 | TRE-UBC-hCD59-T2A-GFP | addgene full sequence | sequence record 408910 | Addgene NGS Result
TTTCCATAGGCTCCGCCCCCCTGACGAGCATCACAAAAATCGACGCTCAAGTCAGAGGTGGCGAAACCCG
ACAGGACTATAAAGATACCAGGCGTTTCCCCCTGGAAGCTCCCTCGTGCGCTCTCCTGTTCCGACCCTGC
CGCTTACCGGATACCTGTCCGCCTTTCTCCCTTCGGGAAGCGTGGCGCTTTCTCATAGCTCACGCTGTAG
GTATCTCAGTTCGGTGTAGGTCGTTCGCTCCAAGCTGGGCTGTGTGCACGAACCCCCCGTTCAGCCCGAC
CGCTGCGCCTTATCCGGTAACTATCGTCTTGAGTCCAACCCGGTAAGACACGACTTATCGCCACTGGCAG
CAGCCACTGGTAACAGGATTAGCAGAGCGAGGTATGTAGGCGGTGCTACAGAGTTCTTGAAGTGGTGGCC
TAACTACGGCTACACTAGAAGAACAGTATTTGGTATCTGCGCTCTGCTGAAGCCAGTTACCTTCGGAAAA
AGAGTTGGTAGCTCTTGATCCGGCAAACAAACCACCGCTGGTAGCGGTGGTTTTTTTGTTTGCAAGCAGC
AGATTACGCGCAGAAAAAAAGGATCTCAAGAAGATCCTTTGATCTTTTCTACGGGGTCTGACGCTCAGTG
GAACGAAAACTCACGTTAAGGGATTTTGGTCATGAGATTATCAAAAAGGATCTTCACCTAGATCCTTTTA
AATTAAAAATGAAGTTTTAAATCAATCTAAAGTATATATGAGTAAACTTGGTCTGACAGTTACCAATGCT
TAATCAGTGAGGCACCTATCTCAGCGATCTGTCTATTTCGTTCATCCATAGTTGCCTGACTCCCCGTCGT
GTAGATAACTACGATACGGGAGGGCTTACCATCTGGCCCCAGTGCTGCAATGATACCGCGAGACCCACGC
TCACCGGCTCCAGATTTATCAGCAATAAACCAGCCAGCCGGAAGGGCCGAGCGCAGAAGTGGTCCTGCAA
CTTTATCCGCCTCCATCCAGTCTATTAATTGTTGCCGGGAAGCTAGAGTAAGTAGTTCGCCAGTTAATAG
TTTGCGCAACGTTGTTGCCATTGCTACAGGCATCGTGGTGTCACGCTCGTCGTTTGGTATGGCTTCATTC
AGCTCCGGTTCCCAACGATCAAGGCGAGTTACATGATCCCCCATGTTGTGCAAAAAAGCGGTTAGCTCCT
TCGGTCCTCCGATCGTTGTCAGAAGTAAGTTGGCCGCAGTGTTATCACTCATGGTTATGGCAGCACTGCA
TAATTCTCTTACTGTCATGCCATCCGTAAGATGCTTTTCTGTGACTGGTGAGTACTCAACCAAGTCATTC
TGAGAATAGTGTATGCGGCGACCGAGTTGCTCTTGCCCGGCGTCAATACGGGATAATACCGCGCCACATA
GCAGAACTTTAAAAGTGCTCATCATTGGAAAACGTTCTTCGGGGCGAAAACTCTCAAGGATCTTACCGCT
GTTGAGATCCAGTTCGATGTAACCCACTCGTGCACCCAACTGATCTTCAGCATCTTTTACTTTCACCAGC
GTTTCTGGGTGAGCAAAAACAGGAAGGCAAAATGCCGCAAAAAAGGGAATAAGGGCGACACGGAAATGTT
GAATACTCATACTCTTCCTTTTTCAATATTATTGAAGCATTTATCAGGGTTATTGTCTCATGAGCGGATA
CATATTTGAATGTATTTAGAAAAATAAACAAATAGGGGTTCCGCGCACATTTCCCCGAAAAGTGCCACCT
GACGTCGACGGATCGGGAGATCTCCCGATCCCCTATGGTGCACTCTCAGTACAATCTGCTCTGATGCCGC
ATAGTTAAGCCAGTATCTGCTCCCTGCTTGTGTGTTGGAGGTCGCTGAGTAGTGCGCGAGCAAAATTTAA
GCTACAACAAGGCAAGGCTTGACCGACAATTGCATGAAGAATCTGCTTAGGGTTAGGCGTTTTGCGCTGC
TTCGCGATGTACGGGCCAGATATACGCGTTGACATTGATTATTGACTAGTTATTAATAGTAATCAATTAC
GGGGTCATTAGTTCATAGCCCATATATGGAGTTCCGCGTTACATAACTTACGGTAAATGGCCCGCCTGGC
TGACCGCCCAACGACCCCCGCCCATTGACGTCAATAATGACGTATGTTCCCATAGTAACGCCAATAGGGA
CTTTCCATTGACGTCAATGGGTGGAGTATTTACGGTAAACTGCCCACTTGGCAGTACATCAAGTGTATCA
TATGCCAAGTACGCCCCCTATTGACGTCAATGACGGTAAATGGCCCGCCTGGCATTATGCCCAGTACATG
ACCTTATGGGACTTTCCTACTTGGCAGTACATCTACGTATTAGTCATCGCTATTACCATGGTGATGCGGT
TTTGGCAGTACATCAATGGGCGTGGATAGCGGTTTGACTCACGGGGATTTCCAAGTCTCCACCCCATTGA
CGTCAATGGGAGTTTGTTTTGGCACCAAAATCAACGGGACTTTCCAAAATGTCGTAACAACTCCGCCCCA
TTGACGCAAATGGGCGGTAGGCGTGTACGGTGGGAGGTCTATATAAGCAGCGCGTTTTGCCTGTACTGGG
TCTCTCTGGTTAGACCAGATCTGAGCCTGGGAGCTCTCTGGCTAACTAGGGAACCCACTGCTTAAGCCTC
AATAAAGCTTGCCTTGAGTGCTTCAAGTAGTGTGTGCCCGTCTGTTGTGTGACTCTGGTAACTAGAGATC
CCTCAGACCCTTTTAGTCAGTGTGGAAAATCTCTAGCAGTGGCGCCCGAACAGGGACTTGAAAGCGAAAG
GGAAACCAGAGGAGCTCTCTCGACGCAGGACTCGGCTTGCTGAAGCGCGCACGGCAAGAGGCGAGGGGCG
GCGACTGGTGAGTACGCCAAAAATTTTGACTAGCGGAGGCTAGAAGGAGAGAGATGGGTGCGAGAGCGTC
AGTATTAAGCGGGGGAGAATTAGATCGCGATGGGAAAAAATTCGGTTAAGGCCAGGGGGAAAGAAAAAAT
ATAAATTAAAACATATAGTATGGGCAAGCAGGGAGCTAGAACGATTCGCAGTTAATCCTGGCCTGTTAGA
AACATCAGAAGGCTGTAGACAAATACTGGGACAGCTACAACCATCCCTTCAGACAGGATCAGAAGAACTT
AGATCATTATATAATACAGTAGCAACCCTCTATTGTGTGCATCAAAGGATAGAGATAAAAGACACCAAGG
AAGCTTTAGACAAGATAGAGGAAGAGCAAAACAAAAGTAAGACCACCGCACAGCAAGCGGCCGCTGATCT
TCAGACCTGGAGGAGGAGATATGAGGGACAATTGGAGAAGTGAATTATATAAATATAAAGTAGTAAAAAT
TGAACCATTAGGAGTAGCACCCACCAAGGCAAAGAGAAGAGTGGTGCAGAGAGAAAAAAGAGCAGTGGGA
ATAGGAGCTTTGTTCCTTGGGTTCTTGGGAGCAGCAGGAAGCACTATGGGCGCAGCGTCAATGACGCTGA
CGGTACAGGCCAGACAATTATTGTCTGGTATAGTGCAGCAGCAGAACAATTTGCTGAGGGCTATTGAGGC
GCAACAGCATCTGTTGCAACTCACAGTCTGGGGCATCAAGCAGCTCCAGGCAAGAATCCTGGCTGTGGAA
AGATACCTAAAGGATCAACAGCTCCTGGGGATTTGGGGTTGCTCTGGAAAACTCATTTGCACCACTGCTG
TGCCTTGGAATGCTAGTTGGAGTAATAAATCTCTGGAACAGATTTGGAATCACACGACCTGGATGGAGTG
GGACAGAGAAATTAACAATTACACAAGCTTAATACACTCCTTAATTGAAGAATCGCAAAACCAGCAAGAA
AAGAATGAACAAGAATTATTGGAATTAGATAAATGGGCAAGTTTGTGGAATTGGTTTAACATAACAAATT
GGCTGTGGTATATAAAATTATTCATAATGATAGTAGGAGGCTTGGTAGGTTTAAGAATAGTTTTTGCTGT
ACTTTCTATAGTGAATAGAGTTAGGCAGGGATATTCACCATTATCGTTTCAGACCCACCTCCCAACCCCG
AGGGGACCCGACAGGCCCGAAGGAATAGAAGAAGAAGGTGGAGAGAGAGACAGAGACAGATCCATTCGAT
TAGTGAACGGATCGGCACTGCGTGCGCCAATTCTGCAGACAAATGGCAGTATTCATCCACAATTTTAAAA
GAAAAGGGGGGATTGGGGGGTACAGTGCAGGGGAAAGAATAGTAGACATAATAGCAACAGACATACAAAC
TAAAGAATTACAAAAACAAATTACAAAAATTCAAAATTTTCGGGTTTATTACAGGGACAGCAGAGATCCA
GTTTGGTTAATTCTAGTTTTACTCCCTATCAGTGATAGAGAACGTATGTCGAGTTTACTCCCTATCAGTG
ATAGAGAACGATGTCGAGTTTACTCCCTATCAGTGATAGAGAACGTATGTCGAGTTTACTCCCTATCAGT
GATAGAGAACGTATGTCGAGTTTACTCCCTATCAGTGATAGAGAACGTATGTCGAGTTTATCCCTATCAG
TGATAGAGAACGTATGTCGAGTTTACTCCCTATCAGTGATAGAGAACGTATGTCGAGGTAGGCGTGTACG
GTGGGAGGCCTATATAAGCAGAGCTCGTTTAGTGAACCGTCAGATCGCCTGGAGAATTCGTTAACGGATC
CTCTAGAGCTCAGCCTCGAGATTTAAATTTAATTAACCCACCCAAGATCTGGCCTCCGCGCCGGGTTTTG
GCGCCTCCCGCGGGCGCCCCCCTCCTCACGGCGAGCGCTGCCACGTCAGACGAAGGGCGCAGCGAGCGTC
CTGATCCTTCCGCCCGGACGCTCAGGACAGCGGCCCGCTGCTCATAAGACTCGGCCTTAGAACCCCAGTA
TCAGCAGAAGGACATTTTAGGACGGGACTTGGGTGACTCTAGGGCACTGGTTTTCTTTCCAGAGAGCGGA
ACAGGCGAGGAAAAGTAGTCCCTTCTCGGCGATTCTGCGGAGGGATCTCCGTGGGGCGGTGAACGCCGAT
GATTATATAAGGACGCGCCGGGTGTGGCACAGCTAGTTCCGTCGCAGCCGGGATTTGGGTCGCGGTTCTT
GTTTGTGGATCGCTGTGATCGTCACTTGGTGAGTAGCGGGCTGCTGGGCTGGCCGGGGCTTTCGTGGCCG
CCGGGCCGCTCGGTGGGACGGAAGCGTGTGGAGAGACCGCCAAGGGCTGTAGTCTGGGTCCGCGAGCAAG
GTTGCCCTGAACTGGGGGTTGGGGGGAGCGCAGCAAAATGGCGGCTGTTCCCGAGTCTTGAATGGAAGAC
GCTTGTGAGGCGGGCTGTGAGGTCGTTGAAACAAGGTGGGGGGCATGGTGGGCGGCAAGAACCCAAGGTC
TTGAGGCCTTCGCTAATGCGGGAAAGCTCTTATTCGGGTGAGATGGGCTGGGGCACCATCTGGGGACCCT
GACGTGAAGTTTGTCACTGACTGGAGAACTCGGTTTGTCGTCTGTTGCGGGGGCGGCAGTTATGGCGGTG
CCGTTGGGCAGTGCACCCGTACCTTTGGGAGCGCGCGCCCTCGTCGTGTCGTGACGTCACCCGTTCTGTT
GGCTTATAATGCAGGGTGGGGCCACCTGCCGGTAGGTGTGCGGTAGGCTTTTCTCCGTCGCAGGACGCAG
GGTTCGGGCCTAGGGTAGGCTCTCCTGAATCGACAGGCGCCGGACCTCTGGTGAGGGGAGGGATAAGTGA
GGCGTCAGTTTCTTTGGTCGGTTTTATGTACCTATCTTCTTAAGTAGCTGAAGCTCCGGTTTTGAACTAT
GCGCTCGGGGTTGGCGAGTGTGTTTTGTGAAGTTTTTTAGGCACCTTTTGAAATGTAATCATTTGGGTCA
ATATGTAATTTTCAGTGTTAGACTAGTAAATTGTCCGCTAAATTCTGGCCGTTTTTGGCTTTTTTGTTAG
ACGAAGCTTGGTACCGAGCTCGGATCTCCACCCCGTACCGGTTAACCATGGGCATCCAGGGCGGCTCCGT
CCTGTTCGGCCTCCTCCTCGTCCTGGCCGTCTTTTGCCATTCCGGCCATTCCCTCCAGTGCTACAACTGT
CCTAACCCCACCGCCGACTGTAAGACAGCTGTGAACTGTAGCAGCGACTTCGATGCTTGCCTGATCACAA
AGGCTGGACTGCAGGTGTACAATAAGTGCTGGAAGTTCGAGCACTGCAACTTCAATGACGTGACAACCAG
GCTGAGGGAAAACGAGCTGACCTACTACTGCTGCAAAAAGGACCTGTGCAATTTCAATGAGCAGCTGGAG
AATGGCGGCACATCCCTGAGCGAGAAAACCGTGCTGCTGCTGGTGACCCCTTTCCTGGCCGCCGCTTGGT
CCCTGCACCCCGAGGGCAGAGGAAGTCTTCTAACATGCGGTGACGTGGAGGAGAATCCCGGCCCTGTGGT
GAGCAAGGGCGAGGAGCTGTTCACCGGGGTGGTGCCCATCCTGGTCGAGCTGGACGGCGACGTAAACGGC
CACAAGTTCAGCGTGTCCGGCGAGGGCGAGGGCGATGCCACCTACGGCAAGCTGACCCTGAAGTTCATCT
GCACCACCGGCAAGCTGCCCGTGCCCTGGCCCACCCTCGTGACCACCTTGACCTACGGCGTGCAGTGCTT
CGCCCGCTACCCCGACCACATGAAGCAGCACGACTTCTTCAAGTCCGCCATGCCCGAAGGCTACGTCCAG
GAGCGCACCATCTTCTTCAAGGACGACGGCAACTACAAGACCCGCGCCGAGGTGAAGTTCGAGGGCGACA
CCCTGGTGAACCGCATCGAGCTGAAGGGCATCGACTTCAAGGAGGACGGCAACATCCTGGGGCACAAGCT
GGAGTACAACTACAACAGCCACAAGGTCTATATCACCGCCGACAAGCAGAAGAACGGCATCAAGGTGAAC
TTCAAGACCCGCCACAACATCGAGGACGGCAGCGTGCAGCTCGCCGACCACTACCAGCAGAACACCCCCA
TCGGCGACGGCCCCGTGCTGCTGCCCGACAACCACTACCTGAGCACCCAGTCCGCCCTGAGCAAAGACCC
CAACGAGAAGCGCGATCACATGGTCCTGCTGGAGTTCGTGACCGCCGCCGGGATCACTCTCGGCATGGAC
GAGCTGTACAAGTAATGTACAAGTAAAGCGGCCGCGACTCTAGTCCCTCCCAATTCGATATCAAGCTTAT
CGATAATCAACCTCTGGATTACAAAATTTGTGAAAGATTGACTGGTATTCTTAACTATGTTGCTCCTTTT
ACGCTATGTGGATACGCTGCTTTAATGCCTTTGTATCATGCTATTGCTTCCCGTATGGCTTTCATTTTCT
CCTCCTTGTATAAATCCTGGTTGCTGTCTCTTTATGAGGAGTTGTGGCCCGTTGTCAGGCAACGTGGCGT
GGTGTGCACTGTGTTTGCTGACGCAACCCCCACTGGTTGGGGCATTGCCACCACCTGTCAGCTCCTTTCC
GGGACTTTCGCTTTCCCCCTCCCTATTGCCACGGCGGAACTCATCGCCGCCTGCCTTGCCCGCTGCTGGA
CAGGGGCTCGGCTGTTGGGCACTGACAATTCCGTGGTGTTGTCGGGGAAATCATCGTCCTTTCCTTGGCT
GCTCGCCTGTGTTGCCACCTGGATTCTGCGCGGGACGTCCTTCTGCTACGTCCCTTCGGCCCTCAATCCA
GCGGACCTTCCTTCCCGCGGCCTGCTGCCGGCTCTGCGGCCTCTTCCGCGTCTTCGCCTTCGCCCTCAGA
CGAGTCGGATCTCCCTTTGGGCCGCCTCCCCGCATCGATACCGTCGACCTCGATCGAGACCTAGAAAAAC
ATGGAGCAATCACAAGTAGCAATACAGCAGCTACCAATGCTGATTGTGCCTGGCTAGAAGCACAAGAGGA
GGAGGAGGTGGGTTTTCCAGTCACACCTCAGGTACCTTTAAGACCAATGACTTACAAGGCAGCTGTAGAT
CTTAGCCACTTTTTAAAAGAAAAGGGGGGACTGGAAGGGCTAATTCACTCCCAACGAAGACAAGATATCC
TTGATCTGTGGATCTACCACACACAAGGCTACTTCCCTGATTGGCAGAACTACACACCAGGGCCAGGGAT
CAGATATCCACTGACCTTTGGATGGTGCTACAAGCTAGTACCAGTTGAGCAAGAGAAGGTAGAAGAAGCC
AATGAAGGAGAGAACACCCGCTTGTTACACCCTGTGAGCCTGCATGGGATGGATGACCCGGAGAGAGAAG
TATTAGAGTGGAGGTTTGACAGCCGCCTAGCATTTCATCACATGGCCCGAGAGCTGCATCCGGACTGTAC
TGGGTCTCTCTGGTTAGACCAGATCTGAGCCTGGGAGCTCTCTGGCTAACTAGGGAACCCACTGCTTAAG
CCTCAATAAAGCTTGCCTTGAGTGCTTCAAGTAGTGTGTGCCCGTCTGTTGTGTGACTCTGGTAACTAGA
GATCCCTCAGACCCTTTTAGTCAGTGTGGAAAATCTCTAGCAGGGCCCGTTTAAACCCGCTGATCAGCCT
CGACTGTGCCTTCTAGTTGCCAGCCATCTGTTGTTTGCCCCTCCCCCGTGCCTTCCTTGACCCTGGAAGG
TGCCACTCCCACTGTCCTTTCCTAATAAAATGAGGAAATTGCATCGCATTGTCTGAGTAGGTGTCATTCT
ATTCTGGGGGGTGGGGTGGGGCAGGACAGCAAGGGGGAGGATTGGGAAGACAATAGCAGGCATGCTGGGG
ATGCGGTGGGCTCTATGGCTTCTGAGGCGGAAAGAACCAGCTGGGGCTCTAGGGGGTATCCCC
[124 nt withheld, positions 8814-8937]
C
[91 nt withheld, positions 8939-9029]
A
[49 nt withheld, positions 9031-9079]
CCTTTGACGTTGGAGTCCACGTTCTTT
[37 nt withheld, positions 9107-9143]
ACCCTATCTCGGTCTATTCTTTTGATTTATAAGGGATTTTGCCGATTTCGGCCTATTGGTTAAAAAATGA
GCTGATTTAACAAAAATTTAACGCGAATTAATTCTGTGGAATGTGTGTCAGTTAGGGTGTGGAAAGTCCC
CAGGCTCCCCAGCAGGCAGAAGTATGCAAAGCATGCATCTCAATTAGTCAGCAACCAGGTGTGGAAAGTC
CCCAGGCTCCCCAGCAGGCAGAAGTATGCAAAGCATGCATCTCAATTAGTCAGCAACCATAGTCCCGCCC
CTAACTCCGCCCATCCCGCCCCTAACTCCGCCCAGTTCCGCCCATTCTCCGCCCCATGGCTGACTAATTT
TTTTTATTTATGCAGAGGCCGAGGCCGCCTCTGCCTCTGAGCTATTCCAGAAGTAGTGAGGAGGCTTTTT
TGGAGGCCTAGGCTTTTGCAAAAAGCTCCCGGGAGCTTGTATATCCATTTTCGGATCTGATCAGCACGTG
TTGACAATTAATCATCGGCATAGTATATCGGCATAGTATAATACGACAAGGTGAGGAACTAAACCATGGC
CAAGTTGACCAGTGCCGTTCCGGTGCTCACCGCGCGCGACGTCGCCGGAGCGGTCGAGTTCTGGACCGAC
CGGCTCGGGTTCTCCCGGGACTTCGTGGAGGACGACTTCGCCGGTGTGGTCCGGGACGACGTGACCCTGT
TCATCAGCGCGGTCCAGGACCAGGTGGTGCCGGACAACACCCTGGCCTGGGTGTGGGTGCGCGGCCTGGA
CGAGCTGTACGCCGAGTGGTCGGAGGTCGTGTCCACGAACTTCCGGGACGCCTCCGGGCCGGCCATGACC
GAGATCGGCGAGCAGCCGTGGGGGCGGGAGTTCGCCCTGCGCGACCCGGCCGGCAACTGCGTGCACTTCG
TGGCCGAGGAGCAGGACTGACACGTGCTACGAGATTTCGATTCCACCGCCGCCTTCTATGAAAGGTTGGG
CTTCGGAATCGTTTTCCGGGACGCCGGCTGGATGATCCTCCAGCGCGGGGATCTCATGCTGGAGTTCTTC
GCCCACCCCAACTTGTTTATTGCAGCTTATAATGGTTACAAATAAAGCAATAGCATCACAAATTTCACAA
ATAAAGCATTTTTTTCACTGCATTCTAGTTGTGGTTTGTCCAAACTCATCAATGTATCTTATCATGTCTG
TATACCGTCGACCTCTAGCTAGAGCTTGGCGTAATCATGGTCATAGCTGTTTCCTGTGTGAAATTGTTAT
CCGCTCACAATTCCACACAACATACGAGCCGGAAGCATAAAGTGTAAAGCCTGGGGTGCCTAATGAGTGA
GCTAACTCACATTAATTGCGTTGCGCTCACTGCCCGCTTTCCAGTCGGGAAACCTGTCGTGCCAGCTGCA
TTAATGAATCGGCCAACGCGCGGGGAGAGGCGGTTTGCGTATTGGGCGCTCTTCCGCTTCCTCGCTCACT
GACTCGCTGCGCTCGGTCGTTCGGCTGCGGCGAGCGGTATCAGCTCACTCAAAGGCGGTAATACGGTTAT
CCACAGAATCAGGGGATAACGCAGGAAAGAACATGTGAGCAAAAGGCCAGCAAAAGGCCAGGAACCGTAA
AAAGGCCGCGTTGCTGGCGTT
Features (pLannotate 1.2.2; 34 found; start..end, strand, type, name):
      1..589     -  rep_origin     ori: high-copy-number ColE1/pMB1/pBR322/pUC origin of replication
    760..1620    -  CDS            AmpR: β-lactamase; bla; confers resistance to ampicillin, carbenicillin, and related antibiotics
   1621..1725    -  promoter       AmpR promoter: bla
   1784..1836    -  misc_feature   bom (fragment): basis of mobility region from pBR322
   1991..2370    +  enhancer       CMV enhancer: human cytomegalovirus immediate early enhancer
   2371..2570    +  promoter       CMV promoter: human cytomegalovirus (CMV) immediate early promoter
   2588..2768    +  LTR            5' LTR (truncated): truncated 5' long terminal repeat (LTR) from HIV-1
   2815..2940    +  misc_feature   HIV-1 Ψ: packaging signal of human immunodeficiency virus type 1
   2924..3287    +  CDS            HIV-1 gag (fragment): gag protein from human immunodeficiency virus 1; gag
   3433..3666    +  misc_feature   RRE: The Rev response element (RRE) of HIV-1 allows for Rev-dependent mRNA export from the nucleus to the cytoplasm.
   4043..4143    +  CDS            Rev (fragment): human immunodeficiency virus 1 (HIV-1) Rev protein; rev; enhances nuclear export of unspliced and incompletely spliced viral mRNAs
   4193..4310    +  misc_feature   cPPT/CTS: central polypurine tract and central termination sequence of HIV-1
   4358..4669    +  promoter       tight TRE promoter: Tet-responsive promoter PTight, consisting of seven tet operator sequences followed by the minimal CMV promoter
   4741..5952    +  promoter       UbC promoter: human ubiquitin C promoter
   5998..6381    +  CDS            CD59: CD59_HUMAN - Also known as MIC11, MIN1, MIN2, MIN3, MSK21. Experimental evidence at protein level: Swiss-Prot protein existence level 1. The soluble form from urine retains its specific complement binding activity, but exhibits greatly reduced ability to inhibit MAC assembly on cell membranes. From Homo sapiens (Human).
   6437..7155    +  CDS            EmGFP (fragment): Emerald GFP mammalian codon-optimized
   7192..7215    +  misc_feature   MCS (fragment): pBluescript multiple cloning site
   7215..7803    +  misc_feature   WPRE: woodchuck hepatitis virus posttranscriptional regulatory element
   7804..7823    +  misc_feature   MCS (fragment): pBluescript multiple cloning site
   7825..8325    +  CDS            nef (fragment): NEF_HV1LA - Experimental evidence at protein level: Swiss-Prot protein existence level 1. Extracellular Nef protein targets CD4(+) T-lymphocytes for apoptosis by interacting with CXCR4 surface receptors. From Human immunodeficiency virus type 1 group M subtype B (isolate Lai) (HIV-1).
   8332..8512    +  LTR            5' LTR (truncated): truncated 5' long terminal repeat (LTR) from HIV-1
   8544..8768    +  polyA_signal   bGH poly(A) signal: bovine growth hormone polyadenylation signal
   8772..8793    +  promoter       SV40 promoter (fragment): SV40 enhancer and early promoter
   8814..9242    +  rep_origin     f1 ori (sequence partly withheld): f1 bacteriophage origin of replication; arrow indicates direction of (+) strand synthesis
   9256..9585    +  promoter       SV40 promoter: SV40 enhancer and early promoter
   9633..9680    +  promoter       EM7 promoter: synthetic bacterial promoter&nbsp
   9699..10073   +  CDS            BleoR: antibiotic-binding protein; Sh ble from Streptoalloteichus hindustanus; confers resistance to bleomycin, phleomycin, and Zeocin™
  10083..10208   +  CDS            ble (fragment): BLE_KLEPN - Experimental evidence at protein level: Swiss-Prot protein existence level 1. Binding protein with a strong affinity to the bleomycin family of antibiotics. Binds to CL990; an antimitotic-antibiotic compound. From Klebsiella pneumoniae.
  10203..10324   +  polyA_signal   SV40 poly(A) signal: SV40 polyadenylation signal
  10395..10417   -  protein_bind   lac operator (fragment): The lac repressor binds to the lac operator to inhibit transcription in E. coli. This inhibition can be relieved by adding lactose or isopropyl-β-D-thiogalactopyranoside (IPTG). lac repressor encoded by lacI
  10421..10451   -  promoter       lac promoter: promoter for the E. coli lac operon
  10466..10487   -  protein_bind   CAP binding site: CAP binding activates transcription in the presence of cAMP. E. coli catabolite activator protein
  10500..10592   -  CDS            lacI (fragment): lac repressor; lacI; The lac repressor binds to the lac operator to inhibit transcription in E. coli. This inhibition can be relieved by adding lactose or isopropyl-β-D-thiogalactopyranoside (IPTG).
  10594..10727   -  rep_origin     RSF ori (fragment): Plasmids containing the RSF 1030 origin of replication can be propagated in E. coli cells that contain additional plasmids with compatible origins.
