[The description below was written by a language model from this plasmid's Addgene catalogue record and pLannotate feature annotations shown in this document.]
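Description:
TRE-UBC-hCD59-T2A-GFP is a lentiviral transfer plasmid of about 10.8 kb, built on the pCW backbone, for expressing human CD59 in mammalian cells. It is propagated in E. coli through a high-copy ColE1/pUC-type origin with ampicillin resistance (β-lactamase). An f1 origin is also present, along with an SV40/EM7-driven bleomycin/Zeocin resistance cassette that lies outside the viral genome. The HIV-1-derived portion has a third-generation layout. A CMV enhancer/promoter is fused to a truncated 5' LTR to drive genomic RNA production in packaging cells. This is followed by the Ψ packaging signal with a gag fragment, the Rev response element for Rev-dependent nuclear export, and the cPPT/CTS. The 3' end carries a WPRE to boost transcript stability and expression, a nef fragment, a truncated LTR and a bGH polyadenylation signal.

The payload sits between the cPPT and the WPRE. A tight Tet-responsive (TRE) promoter carried over from the backbone is annotated immediately upstream of the human ubiquitin C promoter, which the record lists as the promoter for the insert. No Tet transactivator is annotated, so expression is expected to be constitutive from UbC. The CD59 coding sequence is followed by a GFP annotated as an Emerald GFP fragment. By the construct name the two are joined by a T2A self-cleaving peptide, although the feature table does not annotate it separately; both proteins would therefore arise from one transcript. GFP is the listed selectable marker and allows transduced cells to be identified or sorted by fluorescence. CD59 inhibits assembly of the complement membrane attack complex, and the associated publication concerns engineering human pluripotent stem cell lines to evade xenogeneic transplantation barriers.
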