Addgene plasmid #205460: TRE-UBC-hCD59-T2A-GFP
Purpose: lentiviral plasmid for expression of human CD59
Depositing lab: Deepta Bhattacharya. Depositing organization: University of Arizona. Publication: Engineering human pluripotent stem cell lines to evade xenogeneic transplantation barriers. Pizzato HA, Alonso-Guallart P, Woods J, Connelly JP, Fehniger TA, Atkinson JP, Pruett-Miller SM, Monsma FJ Jr, Bhattacharya D. Stem Cell Reports. 2023 Dec 22:S2213-6711(23)00496-4. doi: 10.1016/j.stemcr.2023.12.003. PubMed 38215755.
Backbone
  Vector backbone: pCW
  Vector type: Mammalian Expression
  Selectable markers: GFP
Growth in bacteria
  Bacterial resistance: Ampicillin, 100 μg/mL
  Growth temperature: 37°C
  Growth strain: DH5alpha
  Copy number: High Copy
Gene/Insert
  Gene/Insert name: hCD59
  Species: H. sapiens (human)
  Entrez Gene: CD59 (a.k.a. 16.3A5, 1F5, EJ16, EJ30, EL32, G344, HRF-20, HRF20, MAC-IP, MACIF, MEM43, MIC11, MIN1, MIN2, MIN3, MIRL, MSK21, p18-20)
  Promoter: UBC
  Cloning method: Gibson Cloning
Terms and licenses: Academic/Nonprofit Terms; Industry Terms: Not Available to Industry
Depositor comments: Please visit https://www.biorxiv.org/content/10.1101/2023.06.27.546594v1 for bioRxiv preprint.
How to cite: TRE-UBC-hCD59-T2A-GFP was a gift from Deepta Bhattacharya (Addgene plasmid # 205460 ; http://n2t.net/addgene:205460 ; RRID:Addgene_205460)
